>Addgene plasmid #70368 | R777-E084 Hs.FGFR1-nostop | depositor full sequence | sequence record 125817 | Full Sequence
TTAACGCTAGCATGGATGTTTTCCCAGTCACGACGTTGTAAAACGACGGCCAGTCTTAAAATTCGAGCTC
GGTCCGAGGATCCGAAATAATGATTTTATTTTGACTGATAGTGACCTGTTCGTTGCAACAAATTGATAAG
CAATGCTTTTTTATAATGCCAACTTTGTACAAAAAAGTTGGCACCATGTGGAGCTGGAAGTGCCTCCTCT
TCTGGGCTGTGCTGGTCACAGCCACACTCTGCACCGCTAGGCCGTCCCCGACCTTGCCTGAACAAGCCCA
GCCCTGGGGAGCCCCTGTGGAAGTGGAGTCCTTCCTGGTCCACCCCGGTGACCTGCTGCAGCTTCGCTGT
CGGCTGCGGGACGATGTGCAGAGCATCAACTGGCTGCGGGACGGGGTGCAGCTGGCGGAAAGCAACCGCA
CCCGCATCACAGGGGAGGAGGTGGAGGTGCAGGACTCCGTGCCCGCAGACTCCGGCCTCTATGCTTGCGT
AACCAGCAGCCCCTCGGGCAGTGACACCACCTACTTCTCCGTCAATGTTTCAGATGCTCTCCCCTCCTCG
GAGGATGATGATGATGATGATGACTCCTCTTCAGAGGAGAAAGAAACAGATAACACCAAACCAAACCGTA
TGCCCGTAGCTCCATATTGGACATCCCCAGAAAAGATGGAAAAGAAATTGCATGCAGTGCCGGCTGCCAA
GACAGTGAAGTTCAAATGCCCTTCCAGTGGGACCCCAAACCCCACACTGCGCTGGTTGAAAAATGGCAAA
GAATTCAAACCTGACCACAGAATTGGAGGCTACAAGGTCCGTTATGCCACCTGGAGCATCATAATGGACT
CTGTGGTGCCCTCTGACAAGGGCAACTACACCTGCATTGTGGAGAATGAGTACGGCAGCATCAACCACAC
ATACCAGCTGGATGTCGTGGAGCGGTCCCCTCACCGGCCCATCCTGCAAGCAGGGTTGCCCGCCAACAAA
ACAGTGGCCCTGGGTAGCAACGTGGAGTTCATGTGTAAGGTGTACAGTGACCCGCAGCCGCACATCCAGT
GGCTAAAGCACATCGAGGTGAATGGGAGCAAGATTGGCCCAGACAACCTGCCTTATGTCCAGATCTTGAA
GACTGCTGGAGTTAATACCACCGACAAAGAGATGGAGGTGCTTCACTTAAGAAATGTCTCCTTTGAGGAC
GCAGGGGAGTATACGTGCTTGGCGGGTAACTCTATCGGACTCTCCCATCACTCTGCATGGTTGACCGTTC
TGGAAGCCCTGGAAGAGAGGCCGGCAGTGATGACCTCGCCCCTGTACCTGGAGATCATCATCTATTGCAC
AGGGGCCTTCCTCATCTCCTGCATGGTGGGGTCGGTCATCGTCTACAAGATGAAGAGTGGTACCAAGAAG
AGTGACTTCCACAGCCAGATGGCTGTGCACAAGCTGGCCAAGAGCATCCCTCTGCGCAGACAGGTGTCTG
CTGACTCCAGTGCATCCATGAACTCTGGGGTTCTTCTGGTTCGGCCATCACGGCTCTCCTCCAGTGGGAC
TCCCATGCTAGCAGGGGTCTCTGAGTATGAGCTTCCCGAAGACCCTCGCTGGGAGCTGCCTCGGGACAGA
CTGGTCTTAGGCAAACCCCTGGGAGAGGGCTGCTTTGGGCAGGTGGTGTTGGCAGAGGCTATCGGGCTGG
ACAAGGACAAACCCAACCGTGTGACCAAAGTGGCTGTGAAGATGTTGAAGTCGGACGCAACAGAGAAAGA
CTTGTCAGACCTGATCTCAGAAATGGAGATGATGAAGATGATCGGGAAGCATAAGAATATCATCAACCTG
CTGGGGGCCTGCACGCAGGATGGTCCCTTGTATGTCATCGTGGAGTATGCCTCCAAGGGCAACCTGCGGG
AGTACCTGCAGGCCCGGAGGCCCCCAGGGCTGGAATACTGCTACAACCCCAGCCACAACCCAGAGGAGCA
GCTCTCCTCCAAGGACCTGGTGTCCTGCGCCTACCAGGTGGCCCGAGGCATGGAGTATCTGGCCTCCAAG
AAGTGCATACACCGAGACCTGGCAGCCAGGAATGTCCTGGTGACAGAGGACAATGTGATGAAGATAGCAG
ACTTTGGCCTCGCACGGGACATTCACCACATCGACTACTATAAAAAGACAACCAACGGCCGACTGCCTGT
GAAGTGGATGGCACCCGAGGCATTATTTGACCGGATCTACACCCACCAGAGTGATGTGTGGTCTTTCGGG
GTGCTCCTGTGGGAGATCTTCACTCTGGGCGGCTCCCCATACCCCGGTGTGCCTGTGGAGGAACTTTTCA
AGCTGCTGAAGGAGGGTCACCGCATGGACAAGCCCAGTAACTGCACCAACGAGCTGTACATGATGATGCG
GGACTGCTGGCATGCAGTGCCCTCACAGAGACCCACCTTCAAGCAGCTGGTGGAAGACCTGGACCGCATC
GTGGCCTTGACCTCCAACCAGGAGTACCTGGACCTGTCCATGCCCCTGGACCAGTACTCCCCCAGCTTTC
CCGACACCCGGAGCTCTACGTGCTCCTCAGGGGAGGATTCCGTCTTCTCTCATGAGCCGCTGCCCGAGGA
GCCCTGCCTGCCCCGACACCCAGCCCAGCTTGCCAATGGCGGACTCAAACGCCGCTCAACTTTCTTGTAC
AAAGTTGGCATTATAGGAAAGCATTGCTTATCAATTTGTTGCAACGAACAGGTCACTATCAGTCAAAATA
AAATCATTATTTGCATGCAAGCTTAGATCCTCTAGACCAGCCAGGACAGAAATGCCTCGACTTCGCTGCT
ACCCAAGGTTGCCGGGTGACGCACACCGTGGAAACGGATGAAGGCACGAACCCAGTGGACATAAGCCTGT
TCGGTTCGTAAGCTGTAATGCAAGTAGCGTATGCGCTCACGCAACTGGTCCAGAACCTTGACCGAACGCA
GCGGTGGTAACGGCGCAGTGGCGGTTTTCATGGCTTGTTATGACTGTTTTTTTGGGGTACAGTCTATGCC
TCGGGCATCCAAGCAGCAAGCGCGTTACGCCGTGGGTCGATGTTTGATGTTATGGAGCAGCAACGATGTT
ACGCAGCAGGGCAGTCGCCCTAAAACAAAGTTAAACATTATGAGGGAAGCGGTGATCGCCGAAGTATCGA
CTCAACTATCAGAGGTAGTTGGCGTCATCGAGCGCCATCTCGAACCGACGTTGCTGGCCGTACATTTGTA
CGGCTCCGCAGTGGATGGCGGCCTGAAGCCACACAGTGATATTGATTTGCTGGTTACGGTGACCGTAAGG
CTTGATGAAACAACGCGGCGAGCTTTGATCAACGACCTTTTGGAAACTTCGGCTTCCCCTGGAGAGAGCG
AGATTCTCCGCGCTGTAGAAGTCACCATTGTTGTGCACGACGACATCATTCCGTGGCGTTATCCAGCTAA
GCGCGAACTGCAATTTGGAGAATGGCAGCGCAATGACATTCTTGCAGGTATCTTCGAGCCAGCCACGATC
GACATTGATCTGGCTATCTTGCTGACAAAAGCAAGAGAACATAGCGTTGCCTTGGTAGGTCCAGCGGCGG
AGGAACTCTTTGATCCGGTTCCTGAACAGGATCTATTTGAGGCGCTAAATGAAACCTTAACGCTATGGAA
CTCGCCGCCCGACTGGGCTGGCGATGAGCGAAATGTAGTGCTTACGTTGTCCCGCATTTGGTACAGCGCA
GTAACCGGCAAAATCGCGCCGAAGGATGTCGCTGCCGACTGGGCAATGGAGCGCCTGCCGGCCCAGTATC
AGCCCGTCATACTTGAAGCTAGACAGGCTTATCTTGGACAAGAAGAAGATCGCTTGGCCTCGCGCGCAGA
TCAGTTGGAAGAATTTGTCCACTACGTGAAAGGCGAGATCACCAAGGTAGTCGGCAAATAACCCTCGAGC
CACCCATGACCAAAATCCCTTAACGTGAGTTACGCGTCGTTCCACTGAGCGTCAGACCCCGTAGAAAAGA
TCAAAGGATCTTCTTGAGATCCTTTTTTTCTGCGCGTAATCTGCTGCTTGCAAACAAAAAAACCACCGCT
ACCAGCGGTGGTTTGTTTGCCGGATCAAGAGCTACCAACTCTTTTTCCGAAGGTAACTGGCTTCAGCAGA
GCGCAGATACCAAATACTGTCCTTCTAGTGTAGCCGTAGTTAGGCCACCACTTCAAGAACTCTGTAGCAC
CGCCTACATACCTCGCTCTGCTAATCCTGTTACCAGTGGCTGCTGCCAGTGGCGATAAGTCGTGTCTTAC
CGGGTTGGACTCAAGACGATAGTTACCGGATAAGGCGCAGCGGTCGGGCTGAACGGGGGGTTCGTGCACA
CAGCCCAGCTTGGAGCGAACGACCTACACCGAACTGAGATACCTACAGCGTGAGCATTGAGAAAGCGCCA
CGCTTCCCGAAGGGAGAAAGGCGGACAGGTATCCGGTAAGCGGCAGGGTCGGAACAGGAGAGCGCACGAG
GGAGCTTCCAGGGGGAAACGCCTGGTATCTTTATAGTCCTGTCGGGTTTCGCCACCTCTGACTTGAGCGT
CGATTTTTGTGATGCTCGTCAGGGGGGCGGAGCCTATGGAAAAACGCCAGCAACGCGGCCTTTTTACGGT
TCCTGGCCTTTTGCTGGCCTTTTGCTCACATGTTCTTTCCTGCGTTATCCCCTGATTCTGTGGATAACCG
TATTACCGCCTTTGAGTGAGCTGATACCGCTCGCCGCAGCCGAACGACCGAGCGCAGCGAGTCAGTGAGC
GAGGAAGCGGAAGAGCGCCCAATACGCAAACCGCCTCTCCCCGCGCGTTGGCCGATTCATTAATGCAGCT
GGCACGACAGGTTTCCCGACTGGAAAGCGGGCAGTGAGCGCAACGCAATTAATACGCGTACCGCTAGCCA
GGAAGAGTTTGTAGAAACGCAAAAAGGCCATCCGTCAGGATGGCCTTCTGCTTAGTTTGATGCCTGGCAG
TTTATGGCGGGCGTCCTGCCCGCCACCCTCCGGGCCGTTGCTTCACAACGTTCAAATCCGCTCCCGGCGG
ATTTGTCCTACTCAGGAGAGCGTTCACCGACAAACAACAGATAAAACGAAAGGCCCAGTCTTCCGACTGA
GCCTTTCGTTTTATTTGATGCCTGGCAGTTCCCTACTCTCGCG
Features (pLannotate 1.2.2; 11 found; start..end, strand, type, name):
     18..54      -  CDS            lacZα (fragment): LacZα fragment of β-galactosidase; lacZ fragment
     85..180     +  protein_bind   attL3: mutant version of attL; recombination site for the Gateway® LR reaction LR Clonase™
    186..2645    +  CDS            FGFR1: FGFR1_HUMAN - Also known as BFGFR, CEK, FGFBR, FLG, FLT2, HBGFR. Experimental evidence at protein level: Swiss-Prot protein existence level 1. Tyrosine-protein kinase that acts as cell-surface receptor for fibroblast growth factors and plays an essential role in the regulation of embryonic development, cell proliferation, differentiation and migration. Required for normal mesoderm patterning and correct axial organization during embryonic development, normal skeletogenesis and normal development of the gonadotropin-releasing hormone (GnRH) neuronal system. Phosphorylates PLCG1, FRS2, GAB1 and
   2650..2743    -  protein_bind   attL2 (fragment): mutant version of attL; recombination site for the Gateway® LR reaction LR Clonase™
   2858..2881    +  promoter       Pc promoter (fragment): intI1 (promoter lies within the coding sequence); class 1 integron promoter
   3057..3113    +  CDS            GmR (fragment): gentamycin acetyltransferase; aacC1; confers resistance to gentamycin
   3120..3911    +  CDS            SmR: aminoglycoside adenylyltransferase (Murphy, 1985); aadA; confers resistance to spectinomycin and streptomycin
   4004..4592    +  rep_origin     ori: high-copy-number ColE1/pMB1/pBR322/pUC origin of replication
   4775..4867    +  CDS            lacI (fragment): lac repressor; lacI; The lac repressor binds to the lac operator to inhibit transcription in E. coli. This inhibition can be relieved by adding lactose or isopropyl-β-D-thiogalactopyranoside (IPTG).
   4922..4949    -  terminator     rrnB T2 terminator: transcription terminator T2 from the E. coli rrnB gene
   5081..5124    +  terminator     rrnB T1 terminator: Escherichia coli rrnB; transcription terminator T1 from the E. coli rrnB gene
