[The description below was written by a language model from this plasmid's Addgene catalogue record and pLannotate feature annotations shown in this document.]
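Description:
R777-E084 Hs.FGFR1-nostop is a Gateway entry clone built on the pDonor-255 backbone, carrying the human FGFR1 open reading frame (transcript NM_001174063.1) with its stop codon removed. The full plasmid is about 5.2 kb, of which 2,460 bp is the FGFR1 coding sequence. It is maintained in E. coli at high copy through a ColE1/pUC-type origin and selected with spectinomycin, conferred by an aadA (SmR) aminoglycoside adenylyltransferase gene. That gene sits downstream of a fragment of the class 1 integron Pc promoter and a short remnant of a gentamicin resistance gene. Other annotated pieces are backbone vestiges: small lacZα and lacI fragments and the rrnB T1 and T2 transcription terminators, which typically insulate the cloning region from read-through transcription.

The ORF is flanked by two attL recombination sites, which the automated annotation labels attL3 upstream and a partial attL2 downstream. These labels come from sequence matching, and the catalogue record does not itself state the site specificity. No promoter, tag or reporter for expression of the insert is present, as expected for an entry clone; the plasmid is a shuttle source rather than an expression vector. In an LR Clonase reaction the FGFR1 cassette is transferred into a destination vector that supplies the promoter and host-specific elements. Because the stop codon is absent, translation can continue through the downstream recombination site into a C-terminal fusion partner such as an epitope tag or fluorescent protein. FGFR1 encodes a cell-surface receptor tyrosine kinase for fibroblast growth factors involved in embryonic development, proliferation, differentiation and migration, so derived constructs suit studies of FGF receptor signalling.
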