Addgene plasmid #70368: R777-E084 Hs.FGFR1-nostop
Purpose: Gateway ORF clone of human FGFR1 [NM_001174063.1] without stop codon (for C-terminal fusions)
Depositing lab: Dominic Esposito. Depositing organization: National Cancer Institute (NCI).
Backbone
  Vector backbone: pDonor-255
  Backbone size w/o insert (bp): 2693
  Vector type: Gateway Entry Clone
Growth in bacteria
  Bacterial resistance: Spectinomycin, 50 μg/mL
  Growth temperature: 37°C
  Growth strain: DH10B
  Copy number: High Copy
Gene/Insert
  Gene/Insert name: FGFR1 (alt name: NM_001174063.1)
  Species: H. sapiens (human)
  Insert size (bp): 2460
  Entrez Gene: FGFR1 (a.k.a. BFGFR, CD331, CEK, ECCL, FGFBR, FGFR-1, FLG, FLT-2, FLT2, HBGFR, HH2, HRTFDS, KAL2, N-SAM, OGD, bFGF-R-1)
  Cloning method: Gateway Cloning
  Sequencing primers: 5′ M13F 23-mer (5'-CCCAGTCACGACGTTGTAAAACG); 3′ attLR 23-mer (5'-TAACATCAGAGATTTTGAGACAC)
Terms and licenses: Academic/Nonprofit Terms; Industry Terms: Not Available to Industry
How to cite: R777-E084 Hs.FGFR1-nostop was a gift from Dominic Esposito (Addgene plasmid # 70368 ; http://n2t.net/addgene:70368 ; RRID:Addgene_70368)
