>Addgene plasmid #70368 | R777-E084 Hs.FGFR1-nostop | addgene partial sequence | sequence record 129426 | pCR8_R1 5'-cgaaccgaacaggcttatgt-3'
GTGCGTCACCCGGCAACCTTGGGTAGCAGCGAAGTCGAGGCATTTCTGTCCTGGCTGGTCTAGAGGATCT
AAGCTTGCATGCAAATAATGATTTTATTTTGACTGATAGTGACCTGTTCGTTGCAACAAATTGATAAGCA
ATGCTTTCCTATAATGCCAACTTTGTACAAGAAAGTTGAGCGGCGTTTGAGTCCGCCATTGGCAAGCTGG
GCTGGGTGTCGGGGCAGGCAGGGCTCCTCGGGCAGCGGCTCATGAGAGAAGACGGAATCCTCCCCTGAGG
AGCACGTAGAGCTCCGGGTGTCGGGAAAGCTGGGGGAGTACTGGTCCAGGGGCATGGACAGGTCCAGGTA
CTCCTGGTTGGAGGTCAAGGCCACGATGCGGTCCAGGTCTTCCACCAGCTGCTTGAAGGTGGGTCTCTGT
GAGGGCACTGCATGCCAGCAGTCCCGCATCATCATGTACAGCTCGTTGGTGCAGTTACTGGGCTTGTCCA
TGCGGTGACCCTCCTTCAGCAGCTTGAAAAGTTCCTCCACAGGCACACCGGGGTATGGGGAGCCGCCCAG
AGTGAAGATCTCCCACAGGAGCACCCCGAAAGACCACACATCACTCTGGTGGGTGTAGATCCGGTCAAAT
AATGCCTCGGGTGCCATCCACTTCACAGGCAGTCGGCCGTTGGTTGTCTTTTTATAGTAGTCGATGTGGT
GAATGTCCCGTGCGAGGCCAAAGTCTGCTATCTTCATCACATTGTCCTCTGTCACCAGGACATTCCTGGC
TGCCAGGTCTCGGTGTATGCACTTCTTGGAGGCCAGATACTCCATGCCTCGGGCCACCTGGTAGGCGCAG
GACACCAGGTCCTTGGA
